>Addgene plasmid #169128 | pAAV-DIO-EF1α-mKate2-PDE4D3-Cat | addgene full sequence | sequence record 333371 | Addgene NGS Result
CGAAACCCGACAGGACTATAAAGATACCAGGCGTTTCCCCCTGGAAGCTCCCTCGTGCGCTCTCCTGTTC
CGACCCTGCCGCTTACCGGATACCTGTCCGCCTTTCTCCCTTCGGGAAGCGTGGCGCTTTCTCATAGCTC
ACGCTGTAGGTATCTCAGTTCGGTGTAGGTCGTTCGCTCCAAGCTGGGCTGTGTGCACGAACCCCCCGTT
CAGCCCGACCGCTGCGCCTTATCCGGTAACTATCGTCTTGAGTCCAACCCGGTAAGACACGACTTATCGC
CACTGGCAGCAGCCACTGGTAACAGGATTAGCAGAGCGAGGTATGTAGGCGGTGCTACAGAGTTCTTGAA
GTGGTGGCCTAACTACGGCTACACTAGAAGAACAGTATTTGGTATCTGCGCTCTGCTGAAGCCAGTTACC
TTCGGAAAAAGAGTTGGTAGCTCTTGATCCGGCAAACAAACCACCGCTGGTAGCGGTGGTTTTTTTGTTT
GCAAGCAGCAGATTACGCGCAGAAAAAAAGGATCTCAAGAAGATCCTTTGATCTTTTCTACGGGGTCTGA
CGCTCAGTGGAACGAAAACTCACGTTAAGGGATTTTGGTCATGAGATTATCAAAAAGGATCTTCACCTAG
ATCCTTTTAAATTAAAAATGAAGTTTTAAATCAATCTAAAGTATATATGAGTAAACTTGGTCTGACAGTT
ACCAATGCTTAATCAGTGAGGCACCTATCTCAGCGATCTGTCTATTTCGTTCATCCATAGTTGCCTGACT
CCCCGTCGTGTAGATAACTACGATACGGGAGGGCTTACCATCTGGCCCCAGTGCTGCAATGATACCGCGA
GACCCACGCTCACCGGCTCCAGATTTATCAGCAATAAACCAGCCAGCCGGAAGGGCCGAGCGCAGAAGTG
GTCCTGCAACTTTATCCGCCTCCATCCAGTCTATTAATTGTTGCCGGGAAGCTAGAGTAAGTAGTTCGCC
AGTTAATAGTTTGCGCAACGTTGTTGCCATTGCTACAGGCATCGTGGTGTCACGCTCGTCGTTTGGTATG
GCTTCATTCAGCTCCGGTTCCCAACGATCAAGGCGAGTTACATGATCCCCCATGTTGTGCAAAAAAGCGG
TTAGCTCCTTCGGTCCTCCGATCGTTGTCAGAAGTAAGTTGGCCGCAGTGTTATCACTCATGGTTATGGC
AGCACTGCATAATTCTCTTACTGTCATGCCATCCGTAAGATGCTTTTCTGTGACTGGTGAGTACTCAACC
AAGTCATTCTGAGAATAGTGTATGCGGCGACCGAGTTGCTCTTGCCCGGCGTCAATACGGGATAATACCG
CGCCACATAGCAGAACTTTAAAAGTGCTCATCATTGGAAAACGTTCTTCGGGGCGAAAACTCTCAAGGAT
CTTACCGCTGTTGAGATCCAGTTCGATGTAACCCACTCGTGCACCCAACTGATCTTCAGCATCTTTTACT
TTCACCAGCGTTTCTGGGTGAGCAAAAACAGGAAGGCAAAATGCCGCAAAAAAGGGAATAAGGGCGACAC
GGAAATGTTGAATACTCATACTCTTCCTTTTTCAATATTATTGAAGCATTTATCAGGGTTATTGTCTCAT
GAGCGGATACATATTTGAATGTATTTAGAAAAATAAACAAATAGGGGTTCCGCGCACATTTCCCCGAAAA
GTGCCACCTGACGTCTAAGAAACCATTATTATCATGACATTAACCTATAAAAATAGGCGTATCACGAGGC
CCTTTCGTCTCGCGCGTTTCGGTGATGACGGTGAAAACCTCTGACACATGCAGCTCCCGGAGACGGTCAC
AGCTTGTCTGTAAGCGGATGCCGGGAGCAGACAAGCCCGTCAGGGCGCGTCAGCGGGTGTTGGCGGGTGT
CGGGGCTGGCTTAACTATGCGGCATCAGAGCAGATTGTACTGAGAGTGCACCATAAAATTGTAAACGTTA
ATATTTTGTTAAAATTCGCGTTAAATTTTTGTTAAATCAGCTCATTTTTTAACCAATAGACCGAAATCGG
CAAAATCCCTTATAAATCAAAAGAATAGCCCGAGATAGAGT
[37 nt withheld, positions 2072-2108]
AAAGAACGTGGACTCCAACGTCAAAGG
[141 nt withheld, positions 2136-2276]
G
[46 nt withheld, positions 2278-2323]
A
[95 nt withheld, positions 2325-2419]
TATGCGGTGTGAAATACCGCACAGATGCGTAAGGAGAAAATACCGCATCAGGCGCCCCTGCAGGCAGCTG
CGCGCTCGCTCGCTCACTGAGGCCGCCCGGGCAAAGCCCGGGCGTCGGGCGACCTTTGGTCGCCCGGCCT
CAGTGAGCGAGCGAGCGCGCAGAGAGGGAGTGGCCAACTCCATCACTAGGGGTTCCTGCGGCCGCTCGGT
CCGCACGTGAGATCTCATGCCTGCTATTGTCTTCCCAATCCTCCCCCTTGCTGTCCTGCCCCACCCCACC
CCCCAGAATAGAATGACACCTACTCAGACAATGCGATGCAATTTCCTCATTTTATTAGGAAAGGACAGTG
GGAGTGGCACCTTCCAGGGTCAAGGAAGGCACGGGGGAGGGGCAAACAACAGATGGCTGGCAACTAGAAG
GCACAGTCGAAGATCTCTCGAGCAGCGCTCGGTATCGATGCGGGGAGGCGGCCCAAAGGGAGATCCGACT
CGTCTGAGGGCGAAGGCGAAGACGCGGAAGAGGCCGCAGAGCCGGCAGCAGGCCGCGGGAAGGAAGGTCC
GCTGGATTGAGGGCCGAAGGGACGTAGCAGAAGGACGTCCCGCGCAGAATCCAGGTGGCAACATAGGCGA
GCAGCCAAGGAAAGGACGATGATTTCCCCGACAACACCACGGAATTGTCAGTGCCCAACAGCCGAGCCCC
TGTCCAGCAGCGGGCAAGGCAGGCGGCGATGAGTTCCGCCGTGGCAATAGGGAGGGGGAAAGCGAAAGTC
CCGGAAAGGAGCTGACAGGTGGTGGCAATGCCCCAACCAGTGGGGGTTGCGTCAGCAAACACAGTGCACA
CCACGCCACGTTGCCTGACAACGGGCCACAACTCCTCATAAAGAGACAGCAACCAGGATTTATACAAGGA
GGAGAAAATGAAAGCCATACGGGAAGCAATAGCATGATACAAAGGCATTAAAGCAGCGTATCCACATAGC
GTAAAAGGAGCAACATAGTTAAGAATACCAGTCAATCTTTCACAAATTTTGTAATCCAGAGGTTGATTAT
CGATAAGCTTGATATCGAATTCATAACTTCGTATAGCATACATTATACGAAGTTATTCTTTGCACCATTC
TAAAGAATAACAGTGATAATTTCTGGGTTAAGGCAAATAACTTCGTATAGGATACTTTATACGAAGTTAT
GCTAGCCGGATCCGCCACCATGGTGAGCGAGCTGATTAAGGAGAACATGCACATGAAGCTGTACATGGAG
GGCACCGTGAACAACCACCACTTCAAGTGCACATCCGAGGGCGAAGGCAAGCCCTACGAGGGCACCCAGA
CCATGAGAATCAAGGCGGTCGAGGGCGGCCCTCTCCCCTTCGCCTTCGACATCCTGGCTACCAGCTTCAT
GTACGGCAGCAAAACCTTCATCAACCACACCCAGGGCATCCCCGACTTCTTTAAGCAGTCCTTCCCCGAG
GGCTTCACATGGGAGAGAGTCACCACATACGAAGACGGGGGCGTGCTGACCGCTACCCAGGACACCAGCC
TCCAGGACGGCTGCCTCATCTACAACGTCAAGATCAGAGGGGTGAACTTCCCATCCAACGGCCCTGTGAT
GCAGAAGAAAACACTCGGCTGGGAGGCCTCCACCGAGACCCTGTACCCCGCTGACGGCGGCCTGGAAGGC
AGAGCCGACATGGCCCTGAAGCTCGTGGGCGGGGGCCACCTGATCTGCAACTTGAAGACCACATACAGAT
CCAAGAAACCCGCTAAGAACCTCAAGATGCCCGGCGTCTACTATGTGGACAGAAGACTGGAAAGAATCAA
GGAGGCCGACAAAGAGACCTACGTCGAGCAGCACGAGGTGGCTGTGGCCAGATACTGCGACCTCCCTAGC
AAACTGGGGCACAGATCTGGACTCAGAAGTGGAAGCGGTCTCGAGATGTCTCAGATCAGTGGAGTCAAGA
AATTGATGCACAGCTCTAGTCTGACTAATTCAAGTATCCCAAGGTTTGGAGTTAAA
[981 nt withheld, positions 4436-5416]
AGCCCCTCTCCTGCACCTGATGACCCAGAGGAGGGCCGGCAGGGTCAAACTGAGAAATTCCAGTTTGAAC
TAACTTAAGCTTACTAGTTAGCTAGGGCGCGCCATAACTTCGTATAATGTATGCTATACGAAGTTATTAA
GAGGTTTCATATTGCTAATAGCAGCTACAATCCAGCTACCATTCTGCATAACTTCGTATAAAGTATCCTA
TACGAAGTTATTCCGGAAGATCCGGTACCTCACGACACCTGAAATGGAAGAAAAAAACTTTGAACCACTG
TCTGAGGCTTGAGAATGAACCAAGATCCAAACTCAAAAAGGGCAAATTCCAAGGAGAATTACATCAAGTG
CCAAGCTGGCCTAACTTCAGTCTCCACCCACTCAGTGTGGGGAAACTCCATCGCATAAAACCCCTCCCCC
CAACCTAAAGACGACGTACTCCAAAAGCTCGAGAACTAATCGAGGTGCCTGGACGGCGCCCGGTACTCCG
TGGAGTCACATGAAGCGACGGCTGAGGACGGAAAGGCCCTTTTCCTTTGTGTGGGTGACTCACCCGCCCG
CTCTCCCGAGCGCCGCGTCCTCCATTTTGAGCTCCCTGCAGCAGGGCCGGGAAGCGGCCATCTTTCCGCT
CACGCAACTGGTGCCGACCGGGCCAGCCTTGCCGCCCAGGGCGGGGCGATACACGGCGGCGCGAGGCCAG
GCACCAGAGCAGGCCGGCCAGCTTGAGACTACCCCCGTCCGATTCTCGGTGGCCGCGCTCGCAGGCCCCG
CCTCGCCGAACATGTGCGCTGGGACGCACGGGCCCCGTCGCCGCCCGCGGCCCCAAAAACCGAAATACCA
GTGTGCAGATCTTGGCCCGCATTTACAAGACTATCTTGCCAGAAAAAAAGCGTCGCAGCAGGTCATCAAA
AATTTTAAATGGCTAGAGACTTATCGAAAGCAGCGAGACAGGCGCGAAGGTGCCACCAGATTCGCACGCG
GCGGCCCCAGCGCCCAGGCCAGGCCTCAACTCAAGCACGAGGCGAAGGGGCTCCTTAAGCGCAAGGCCTC
GAACTCTCCCACCCACTTCCAACCCGAAGCTCGGGATCAAGAATCACGTACTGCAGCCAGGTGGAAGTAA
TTCAAGGCACGCAAGGGCCATAACCCGTAAAGAGGCCAGGCCCGCGGGAACCACACACGGCACTTACCTG
TGTTCTGGCGGCAAACCCGTTGCGAAAAAGAACGTTCACGGCGACTACTGCACTTATATACGGTTCTCCC
CCACCCTCGGGAAAAAGGCGGAGCCAGTACACGACATCACTTTCCCAGTTTACCCCGCGCCACCTTCTCT
AGGCACCGGTTCAATTGCCGACCCCTCCCCCCAACTTCTCGGGGACTGTGGGCGATGTGCGCTCTGCCCA
CTGACGGGCACCGGAGCCAATTCCCACTCCTTTCAAGACCTAGAAGGTCCATTAGCTGCAAAGATTCCTC
TCTGTTTAAAACTTTATCCATCTTTGCAAAGCTTACGCGTGCGGCCGCAGGAACCCCTAGTGATGGAGTT
GGCCACTCCCTCTCTGCGCGCTCGCTCGCTCACTGAGGCCGGGCGACCAAAGGTCGCCCGACGCCCGGGC
GGCCTCAGTGAGCGAGCGAGCGCGCAGCTGCCTGCAGGACATGTGAGCAAAAGGCCAGCAAAAGGCCAGG
AACCGTAAAAAGGCCGCGTTGCTGGCGTTTTTCCATAGGCTCCGCCCCCCTGACGAGCATCACAAAAATC
GACGCTCAAGTCAGAGGTGG
Features (pLannotate 1.2.2; 23 found; start..end, strand, type, name):
    699..1559    -  CDS            AmpR: β-lactamase; bla; confers resistance to ampicillin, carbenicillin, and related antibiotics
   1560..1664    -  promoter       AmpR promoter: bla
   1759..1794    +  CDS            rop (fragment): Rop protein, which maintains plasmids at low copy number; rop
   1896..1945    +  misc_feature   bom (fragment): basis of mobility region from pBR322
   1946..2401    -  rep_origin     f1 ori (sequence partly withheld): f1 bacteriophage origin of replication; arrow indicates direction of (+) strand synthesis
   2420..2471    +  misc_feature   bom (fragment): basis of mobility region from pBR322
   2476..2616    -  repeat_region  AAV2 ITR: inverted terminal repeat of adeno-associated virus serotype 2 inverted
   2734..2845    -  polyA_signal   bGH poly(A) signal: bovine growth hormone polyadenylation signal
   2879..3467    -  misc_feature   WPRE: woodchuck hepatitis virus posttranscriptional regulatory element
   3467..3491    -  misc_feature   MCS (fragment): pBluescript multiple cloning site
   3492..3525    +  protein_bind   loxP: Cre-mediated recombination occurs in the 8-bp core sequence (GCATACAT). Cre recombinase
   3526..3575    +  intron         β-globin intron (fragment): internally truncated intron from human β-globin
   3576..3609    +  protein_bind   lox2272: Cre-mediated recombination occurs in the 8-bp core sequence (GGATACTT). lox2272 sites are compatible with each other, but incompatible with loxP or loxN sites (Lee and Saito, 1988). Cre recombinase
   3629..4324    +  CDS            mKate2: mKate2 is a basic (constitutively fluorescent) red fluorescent protein published in 2009, derived from Entacmaea quadricolor. It is reported to be a rapidly-maturing monomer with moderate acid sensitivity.
   4268..5491    +  CDS            Pde4d (fragment) (sequence partly withheld): PDE4D_MOUSE - Experimental evidence at protein level: Swiss-Prot protein existence level 1. Hydrolyzes the second messenger cAMP, which is a key regulator of many important physiological processes. From Mus musculus (Mouse).
   5520..5553    -  protein_bind   loxP: Cre-mediated recombination occurs in the 8-bp core sequence (GCATACAT). Cre recombinase
   5554..5603    +  intron         β-globin intron (fragment): internally truncated intron from human β-globin
   5604..5637    -  protein_bind   lox2272: Cre-mediated recombination occurs in the 8-bp core sequence (GGATACTT). lox2272 sites are compatible with each other, but incompatible with loxP or loxN sites (Lee and Saito, 1988). Cre recombinase
   5656..6834    -  promoter       EF-1α promoter: strong constitutive promoter for human elongation factor EF-1α
   6841..6907    -  CDS            small t antigen (fragment): SV40 (simian virus 40) small t antigen
   6970..6997    -  repeat_region  AAV2 ITR (fragment): inverted terminal repeat of adeno-associated virus serotype 2 inverted
   7026..7053    -  repeat_region  AAV2 ITR (fragment): inverted terminal repeat of adeno-associated virus serotype 2 inverted
   7126..528     -  rep_origin     ori (across the origin): high-copy-number ColE1/pMB1/pBR322/pUC origin of replication
