[The description below was written by a language model from this plasmid's Addgene catalogue record and pLannotate feature annotations shown in this document.]
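Description:
pAAV-DIO-EF1α-mKate2-PDE4D3-Cat is a 7.2 kb AAV transfer plasmid for Cre-dependent expression in mammalian cells of a red-fluorescent, constitutively catalytic phosphodiesterase fragment. It is built on the pAAV-DIO-EF1a backbone and is propagated in E. coli through a high-copy ColE1/pUC-type origin with ampicillin selection (AmpR, with its bla promoter). An f1 phage origin is also present. The annotation finds one complete AAV2 inverted terminal repeat and only short fragments of the other. That may reflect incomplete sequencing or annotation of this repeat-rich region, and the record lists a recombination-deficient growth strain.

Between the ITRs, the EF-1α promoter, WPRE and bovine growth hormone polyadenylation signal all lie on the minus strand, while the mKate2-PDE4D coding sequence lies on the plus strand, so it is inverted relative to its promoter. The coding sequence is flanked on each side by a loxP/lox2272 pair, with the two pairs in opposing orientation, which is the standard DIO (FLEx) arrangement. Cre recombination flips the cassette into the sense orientation and then locks it there by excising one site of each type, so expression is confined to Cre-expressing cells. The 1,866 bp insert fuses mKate2 to the N terminus of a truncated PDE4D that retains only the catalytic domain. The catalogue gives the species as human, although the automated annotation matched the fragment to the closely related mouse protein.

PDE4D hydrolyses cAMP, so the construct serves to lower cAMP levels in genetically defined cells, with mKate2 marking the cells that express it. The associated publication concerns cAMP signalling downstream of hypothalamic dopamine neurons.
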