Addgene plasmid #169128: pAAV-DIO-EF1α-mKate2-PDE4D3-Cat
Purpose: AAV plasmid containing a mKate2 and a truncated PDE4D3
Depositing lab: Georg Nagel. Depositing organization: Julius-Maximilians-Universitaet Wuerzburg. Publication: Hypothalamic dopamine neurons motivate mating through persistent cAMP signalling. Zhang SX, Lutas A, Yang S, Diaz A, Fluhr H, Nagel G, Gao S, Andermann ML. Nature. 2021 Sep;597(7875):245-249. doi: 10.1038/s41586-021-03845-0. Epub 2021 Aug 25. PubMed 34433964.
Backbone
  Vector backbone: pAAV-DIO-EF1a
  Vector type: Mammalian Expression, AAV, Cre/Lox
Growth in bacteria
  Bacterial resistance: Ampicillin, 100 μg/mL
  Growth temperature: 37°C
  Growth strain: NEB Stable
  Copy number: Unknown
Gene/Insert
  Gene/Insert name: mKate2-PDE4DCatL (alt name: mKate2-tagged PDE4D Catalatic domain truncation)
  Species: H. sapiens (human)
  Insert size (bp): 1866
  Mutation: truncated, Catalatic domain only
  GenBank ID: NM_001165899
  Entrez Gene: PDE4D (a.k.a. ACRDYS2, DPDE3, HSPDE4D, PDE43, PDE4DN2, STRK1)
  Promoter: EF1a
  Tag / fusion protein: mKate2 (N terminal on insert)
  Cloning method: Restriction Enzyme; 5′ cloning site BamHI (not destroyed); 3′ cloning site SpeI (not destroyed)
  Sequencing primers: 5′ ccagaggttgattatcgataagc
Terms and licenses: Academic/Nonprofit Terms; Industry Terms: Not Available to Industry
Depositor comments: the Boston Children's Hospital viral core made the AAVs for this plasmid, the virus can be requested there.
How to cite: pAAV-DIO-EF1α-mKate2-PDE4D3-Cat was a gift from Georg Nagel (Addgene plasmid # 169128 ; http://n2t.net/addgene:169128 ; RRID:Addgene_169128) For viral preps, please replace (Addgene plasmid # 169128) in the above sentence with: (Addgene viral prep # 169128-AAV1)
